Addgene plasmid #174341: C035
Purpose: Template for making Rluc mRNA reporter with pA120.
Depositing lab: David Bartel. Depositing organization: Whitehead Institute for Biomedical Research. Publication: The molecular basis of coupling between poly(A)-tail length and translational efficiency. Xiang K, Bartel DP. Elife. 2021 Jul 2;10. pii: 66493. doi: 10.7554/eLife.66493. PubMed 34213414.
Backbone
  Vector backbone: pGEM_11Zf
  Vector type: in vitro transcription template
Growth in bacteria
  Bacterial resistance: Ampicillin, 100 μg/mL
  Growth temperature: 30°C
  Growth strain: NEB Stable
  Copy number: Unknown
Gene/Insert
  Gene/Insert name: Renilla luciferase
Terms and licenses: Academic/Nonprofit Terms; Industry Terms: Not Available to Industry
Depositor comments: The absolute length of the poly(A) region may not be accurate. The poly(A) region before HDV ribozyme may not be completely maintained during amplification from bacteria. Single clones need to be screened to verify poly(A) length.
How to cite: C035 was a gift from David Bartel (Addgene plasmid # 174341 ; http://n2t.net/addgene:174341 ; RRID:Addgene_174341)
