[The description below was written by a language model from this plasmid's Addgene catalogue record and pLannotate feature annotations shown in this document.]
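Description:
C035 is an in vitro transcription template built on the pGEM-11Zf backbone, designed for making a Renilla luciferase (Rluc) reporter mRNA that carries an encoded poly(A) tail of nominally 120 nucleotides. It is propagated in E. coli using a high-copy ColE1/pUC-type origin and selected with ampicillin through the β-lactamase gene and its native promoter. The annotated sequence also shows typical pGEM remnants that play no role in the payload: an f1 phage origin, fragments of lacZα and lacI, the lac promoter, operator and CAP site, and small rop and bom fragments.

The functional cassette begins with a T7 promoter, which spans the numbering origin of the circular sequence and sits directly upstream of the Rluc coding sequence in the same orientation, so T7 RNA polymerase transcribes the sense reporter RNA. An SP6 promoter lies downstream and faces back toward the insert, as is standard for this backbone. The feature table does not annotate the region between the end of Rluc and the SP6 promoter. According to the depositor comments, however, the poly(A) tract is followed by an HDV ribozyme, an element commonly used to self-cleave a transcript and leave a defined 3′ end, here presumably just after the tail.

The depositor cautions that the stated poly(A) length may not be exact. Long homopolymeric tracts can shorten during bacterial amplification, so individual clones need to be checked for tail length. The recorded use of a recombination-deficient strain at reduced temperature fits this instability. The associated study examined the coupling between poly(A)-tail length and translational efficiency, in which reporter mRNAs with defined tail lengths would be the natural tool.
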