Features (pLannotate 1.2.2; 14 found; start..end, strand, type, name):
     23..958     +  CDS            Rluc: luciferase from the anthozoan coelenterate Renilla reniformis (sea pansy)
   1216..1234    -  promoter       SP6 promoter: promoter for bacteriophage SP6 RNA polymerase
   1276..1292    -  protein_bind   lac operator: The lac repressor binds to the lac operator to inhibit transcription in E. coli. This inhibition can be relieved by adding lactose or isopropyl-β-D-thiogalactopyranoside (IPTG). lac repressor encoded by lacI
   1300..1330    -  promoter       lac promoter: promoter for the E. coli lac operon
   1345..1366    -  protein_bind   CAP binding site: CAP binding activates transcription in the presence of cAMP. E. coli catabolite activator protein
   1379..1471    -  CDS            lacI (fragment): lac repressor; lacI; The lac repressor binds to the lac operator to inhibit transcription in E. coli. This inhibition can be relieved by adding lactose or isopropyl-β-D-thiogalactopyranoside (IPTG).
   1654..2242    -  rep_origin     ori: high-copy-number ColE1/pMB1/pBR322/pUC origin of replication
   2413..3273    -  CDS            AmpR: β-lactamase; bla; confers resistance to ampicillin, carbenicillin, and related antibiotics
   3274..3378    -  promoter       AmpR promoter: bla
   3473..3508    +  CDS            rop (fragment): Rop protein, which maintains plasmids at low copy number; rop
   3610..3709    +  misc_feature   bom (fragment): basis of mobility region from pBR322
   3737..4165    -  rep_origin     f1 ori (sequence partly withheld): f1 bacteriophage origin of replication; arrow indicates direction of (+) strand synthesis
   4169..4326    -  CDS            lacZα (fragment): LacZα fragment of β-galactosidase; lacZ fragment
   4329..2       +  promoter       T7 promoter (across the origin): promoter for bacteriophage T7 RNA polymerase
>Addgene plasmid #174341 | C035 | addgene full sequence | sequence record 343598 | Addgene NGS Result
GGGCGAATTGGCCAAGTCGGCCATGACTTCGAAAGTTTATGATCCAGAACAAAGGAAACGGATGATAACT
GGTCCGCAGTGGTGGGCCAGATGTAAACAAATGAATGTTCTTGATTCATTTATTAATTATTATGATTCAG
AAAAACATGCAGAAAATGCTGTTATTTTTTTACATGGTAACGCGGCCTCTTCTTATTTATGGCGACATGT
TGTGCCACATATTGAGCCAGTAGCGCGGTGTATTATACCAGACCTTATTGGTATGGGCAAATCAGGCAAA
TCTGGTAATGGTTCTTATAGGTTACTTGATCATTACAAATATCTTACTGCATGGTTTGAACTTCTTAATT
TACCAAAGAAGATCATTTTTGTCGGCCATGATTGGGGTGCTTGTTTGGCATTTCATTATAGCTATGAGCA
TCAAGATAAGATCAAAGCAATAGTTCACGCTGAAAGTGTAGTAGATGTGATTGAATCATGGGATGAATGG
CCTGATATTGAAGAAGATATTGCGTTGATCAAATCTGAAGAAGGAGAAAAAATGGTTTTGGAGAATAACT
TCTTCGTGGAAACCATGTTGCCATCAAAAATCATGAGAAAGTTAGAACCAGAAGAATTTGCAGCATATCT
TGAACCATTCAAAGAGAAAGGTGAAGTTCGTCGTCCAACATTATCATGGCCTCGTGAAATCCCGTTAGTA
AAAGGTGGTAAACCTGACGTTGTACAAATTGTTAGGAATTATAATGCTTATCTACGTGCAAGTGATGATT
TACCAAAAATGTTTATTGAATCGGACCCAGGATTCTTTTCCAATGCTATTGTTGAAGGTGCCAAGAAGTT
TCCTAATACTGAATTTGTCAAAGTAAAAGGTCTTCATTTTTCGCAAGAAGATGCACCTGATGAAATGGGA
AAATATATCAAATCGTTCGTTGAGCGAGTTCTCAAAAATGAACAATAACGAATTCGTCGACCTCGAGGGA
TCCGGGCGTAATCCAGACATGAAAAAAAAAAAAAAAAAAAAAAAAAAAAAAAAAAAAAAAAAAAAAAAAA
AAAAAAAAAAAAAAAAAAAAAAAAAAAAAAAAAAAAAAAAAAAAAAAAAAAAAAAAAAAAAAAAAAAAAA
AGCTAGCCATGGTCCCAGCCTCCTCGCTGGCGGCTAGTGGGCAACATGCTTCGGCATGGCGAATGGGACG
CGGCCGCATGCATAAGCTTGAGTATTCTATAGTGTCACCTAAATAGCTTGGCGTAATCATGGTCATAGCT
GTTTCCTGTGTGAAATTGTTATCCGCTCACAATTCCACACAACATACGAGCCGGAAGCATAAAGTGTAAA
GCCTGGGGTGCCTAATGAGTGAGCTAACTCACATTAATTGCGTTGCGCTCACTGCCCGCTTTCCAGTCGG
GAAACCTGTCGTGCCAGCTGCATTAATGAATCGGCCAACGCGCGGGGAGAGGCGGTTTGCGTATTGGGCG
CTCTTCCGCTTCCTCGCTCACTGACTCGCTGCGCTCGGTCGTTCGGCTGCGGCGAGCGGTATCAGCTCAC
TCAAAGGCGGTAATACGGTTATCCACAGAATCAGGGGATAACGCAGGAAAGAACATGTGAGCAAAAGGCC
AGCAAAAGGCCAGGAACCGTAAAAAGGCCGCGTTGCTGGCGTTTTTCCATAGGCTCCGCCCCCCTGACGA
GCATCACAAAAATCGACGCTCAAGTCAGAGGTGGCGAAACCCGACAGGACTATAAAGATACCAGGCGTTT
CCCCCTGGAAGCTCCCTCGTGCGCTCTCCTGTTCCGACCCTGCCGCTTACCGGATACCTGTCCGCCTTTC
TCCCTTCGGGAAGCGTGGCGCTTTCTCATAGCTCACGCTGTAGGTATCTCAGTTCGGTGTAGGTCGTTCG
CTCCAAGCTGGGCTGTGTGCACGAACCCCCCGTTCAGCCCGACCGCTGCGCCTTATCCGGTAACTATCGT
CTTGAGTCCAACCCGGTAAGACACGACTTATCGCCACTGGCAGCAGCCACTGGTAACAGGATTAGCAGAG
CGAGGTATGTAGGCGGTGCTACAGAGTTCTTGAAGTGGTGGCCTAACTACGGCTACACTAGAAGAACAGT
ATTTGGTATCTGCGCTCTGCTGAAGCCAGTTACCTTCGGAAAAAGAGTTGGTAGCTCTTGATCCGGCAAA
CAAACCACCGCTGGTAGCGGTGGTTTTTTTGTTTGCAAGCAGCAGATTACGCGCAGAAAAAAAGGATCTC
AAGAAGATCCTTTGATCTTTTCTACGGGGTCTGACGCTCAGTGGAACGAAAACTCACGTTAAGGGATTTT
GGTCATGAGATTATCAAAAAGGATCTTCACCTAGATCCTTTTAAATTAAAAATGAAGTTTTAAATCAATC
TAAAGTATATATGAGTAAACTTGGTCTGACAGTTACCAATGCTTAATCAGTGAGGCACCTATCTCAGCGA
TCTGTCTATTTCGTTCATCCATAGTTGCCTGACTCCCCGTCGTGTAGATAACTACGATACGGGAGGGCTT
ACCATCTGGCCCCAGTGCTGCAATGATACCGCGAGACCCACGCTCACCGGCTCCAGATTTATCAGCAATA
AACCAGCCAGCCGGAAGGGCCGAGCGCAGAAGTGGTCCTGCAACTTTATCCGCCTCCATCCAGTCTATTA
ATTGTTGCCGGGAAGCTAGAGTAAGTAGTTCGCCAGTTAATAGTTTGCGCAACGTTGTTGCCATTGCTAC
AGGCATCGTGGTGTCACGCTCGTCGTTTGGTATGGCTTCATTCAGCTCCGGTTCCCAACGATCAAGGCGA
GTTACATGATCCCCCATGTTGTGCAAAAAAGCGGTTAGCTCCTTCGGTCCTCCGATCGTTGTCAGAAGTA
AGTTGGCCGCAGTGTTATCACTCATGGTTATGGCAGCACTGCATAATTCTCTTACTGTCATGCCATCCGT
AAGATGCTTTTCTGTGACTGGTGAGTACTCAACCAAGTCATTCTGAGAATAGTGTATGCGGCGACCGAGT
TGCTCTTGCCCGGCGTCAATACGGGATAATACCGCGCCACATAGCAGAACTTTAAAAGTGCTCATCATTG
GAAAACGTTCTTCGGGGCGAAAACTCTCAAGGATCTTACCGCTGTTGAGATCCAGTTCGATGTAACCCAC
TCGTGCACCCAACTGATCTTCAGCATCTTTTACTTTCACCAGCGTTTCTGGGTGAGCAAAAACAGGAAGG
CAAAATGCCGCAAAAAAGGGAATAAGGGCGACACGGAAATGTTGAATACTCATACTCTTCCTTTTTCAAT
ATTATTGAAGCATTTATCAGGGTTATTGTCTCATGAGCGGATACATATTTGAATGTATTTAGAAAAATAA
ACAAATAGGGGTTCCGCGCACATTTCCCCGAAAAGTGCCACCTGACGTCTAAGAAACCATTATTATCATG
ACATTAACCTATAAAAATAGGCGTATCACGAGGCCCTTTCGTCTCGCGCGTTTCGGTGATGACGGTGAAA
ACCTCTGACACATGCAGCTCCCGGAGACGGTCACAGCTTGTCTGTAAGCGGATGCCGGGAGCAGACAAGC
CCGTCAGGGCGCGTCAGCGGGTGTTGGCGGGTGTCGGGGCTGGCTTAACTATGCGGCATCAGAGCAGATT
GTACTGAGAGTGCACCATATGCGGTGTGAAATACCGCACAGATGCGTAAGGAGAAAATACCGCATCAGGA
AATTGTAAGCGTTAATATTTTGTTAAAATTCGCGTTAAATTTTTGTTAAATCAGCTCATTTTTTAACCAA
TAGGCCGAAATCGGCAAAATCCCTTATAAATCAAAAGAATAGACCGAGATAGGGT
[37 nt withheld, positions 3836-3872]
AAAGAACGTGGACTCCAACGTCAAAGG
[49 nt withheld, positions 3900-3948]
T
[91 nt withheld, positions 3950-4040]
G
[124 nt withheld, positions 4042-4165]
CCATTCGCCATTCAGGCTGCGCAACTGTTGGGAAGGGCGATCGGTGCGGGCCTCTTCGCTATTACGCCAG
CTGGCGAAAGGGGGATGTGCTGCAAGGCGATTAAGTTGGGTAACGCCAGGGTTTTCCCAGTCACGACGTT
GTAAAACGACGGCCAGTGAATTGTAATACGACTCACTATA
